Addgene plasmid #147964: pT7-V5-SBP-C1-HsNanos3-F4A_X
Purpose: Mammalian Expression of HsNanos3-F4A
Depositing lab: Elisa Izaurralde. Depositing organization: Max Planck Institute for Developmental Biology. Publication: Structural basis for the Nanos-mediated recruitment of the CCR4-NOT complex and translational repression. Bhandari D, Raisch T, Weichenrieder O, Jonas S, Izaurralde E. Genes Dev. 2014 Apr 15;28(8):888-901. doi: 10.1101/gad.237289.113. PubMed 24736845.
Backbone
  Vector backbone: Unknown
  Vector type: Mammalian Expression
Growth in bacteria
  Bacterial resistance: Kanamycin, 50 μg/mL
  Growth temperature: 37°C
  Growth strain: DH5alpha
  Copy number: High Copy
Gene/Insert
  Gene/Insert name: HsNanos3-F4A
  Species: H. sapiens (human)
  Entrez Gene: NANOS3 (a.k.a. NANOS1L, NOS3, ZC2HC12C)
  Cloning method: Unknown
Terms and licenses: Academic/Nonprofit Terms; Industry Terms: Not Available to Industry
Depositor comments: synthesized DNA from GeneArt. Codon optimized for Expression in human cells. Plasmids from this collection were made available to the research community and donated after the lab closed. Please note that the sequence provided by the depositing laboratory may be theoretical/predicted or based on Sanger sequencing results. There may be discrepancies between sequencing results obtained by Addgene and the depositor sequence. If an Addgene verified sequence is not available, please contact before placing your order to request that our lab fully sequence the plasmid.
How to cite: pT7-V5-SBP-C1-HsNanos3-F4A_X was a gift from Elisa Izaurralde (Addgene plasmid # 147964 ; http://n2t.net/addgene:147964 ; RRID:Addgene_147964)
