[The description below was written by a language model from this plasmid's Addgene catalogue record and pLannotate feature annotations shown in this document.]
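Description:
pT7-V5-SBP-C1-HsNanos3-F4A_X is a 4,751-nt mammalian expression plasmid encoding human NANOS3 carrying what the name indicates is an F4A substitution, a phenylalanine-to-alanine change at position 4. The backbone is recorded as unknown, but the annotated layout shows a CMV enhancer and immediate-early promoter upstream of the coding region, followed by a T7 promoter that would additionally allow transcription by T7 RNA polymerase. The open reading frame begins with a V5 epitope tag and a streptavidin-binding peptide (SBP), fused N-terminally to the NANOS3 coding sequence, and is followed by a residual multiple cloning site and an SV40 polyadenylation signal. According to the depositor comments, the insert was synthesized and codon-optimized for expression in human cells.

In bacteria, the plasmid is maintained at high copy through a ColE1/pUC-type origin and is selected with kanamycin. The Tn5 NeoR/KanR gene sits behind tandem bacterial (AmpR) and SV40 early promoters and ends in an HSV TK poly(A) signal, so the same marker can confer G418 resistance in mammalian cells. An f1 origin is also present. Short annotated fragments (HIV-1 LTR, SV40 large T antigen, ble, bGH poly(A)) appear to be partial sequence matches rather than functional elements.

The V5 tag allows immunodetection, while SBP permits capture on streptavidin resin, making the construct suited to pulldown of tagged NANOS3 and its partners from human cells. The associated publication concerns Nanos-mediated recruitment of the CCR4-NOT complex and translational repression. The F4A variant was presumably used as a point mutant in that context, although the record does not state its specific effect.
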