Features (pLannotate 1.2.2; 18 found; start..end, strand, type, name):
     61..364     +  enhancer       CMV enhancer: human cytomegalovirus immediate early enhancer
    365..568     +  promoter       CMV promoter: human cytomegalovirus (CMV) immediate early promoter
    564..597     +  LTR            5' LTR (truncated) (fragment): truncated 5' long terminal repeat (LTR) from HIV-1
    613..631     +  promoter       T7 promoter: promoter for bacteriophage T7 RNA polymerase
    668..709     +  CDS            V5 tag: epitope tag from simian virus 5
    731..844     +  CDS            SBP: streptavidin-binding peptide selected from a peptide library; binds streptavidin with nanomolar affinity (Keefe et al., 2001)
    857..1375    +  CDS            NANOS3: NANO3_HUMAN - Also known as NOS3. Experimental evidence at protein level: Swiss-Prot protein existence level 1. Plays a role in the maintenance of the undifferentiated state of germ cells regulating the spermatogonia cell cycle and inducing a prolonged transit in G1 phase. Affects cell proliferation probably by repressing translation of specific mRNAs. Maintains the germ cell lineage by suppressing both Bax-dependent and -independent apoptotic pathways. Essential in the early stage embryo to protect the migrating primordial germ cells (PGCs) from apoptosis. From Homo sapiens (Human).
   1379..1415    +  misc_feature   MCS (fragment): multiple cloning site
   1432..1516    +  CDS            large T antigen (fragment): large T antigen from SV40 (simian virus 40)
   1539..1660    +  polyA_signal   SV40 poly(A) signal: SV40 polyadenylation signal
   1694..2122    -  rep_origin     f1 ori (sequence partly withheld): f1 bacteriophage origin of replication; arrow indicates direction of (+) strand synthesis
   2149..2253    +  promoter       AmpR promoter: bla
   2255..2612    +  promoter       SV40 promoter: SV40 enhancer and early promoter
   2647..3441    +  CDS            NeoR/KanR: aminoglycoside phosphotransferase from Tn5; aph(3')-II (or nptII); confers resistance to neomycin, kanamycin, and G418 (Geneticin®)
   3462..3614    +  CDS            ble (fragment): BLE_KLEPN - Experimental evidence at protein level: Swiss-Prot protein existence level 1. Binding protein with a strong affinity to the bleomycin family of antibiotics. Binds to CL990; an antimitotic-antibiotic compound. From Klebsiella pneumoniae.
   3673..3720    +  polyA_signal   HSV TK poly(A) signal: herpes simplex virus thymidine kinase polyadenylation signal (Cole and Stacy, 1985)
   3811..3827    -  polyA_signal   bGH poly(A) signal (fragment): bovine growth hormone polyadenylation signal
   4049..4637    +  rep_origin     ori: high-copy-number ColE1/pMB1/pBR322/pUC origin of replication
>Addgene plasmid #147964 | pT7-V5-SBP-C1-HsNanos3-F4A_X | depositor full sequence | sequence record 290411 | Full Sequence
TAGTTATTAATAGTAATCAATTACGGGGTCATTAGTTCATAGCCCATATATGGAGTTCCGCGTTACATAA
CTTACGGTAAATGGCCCGCCTGGCTGACCGCCCAACGACCCCCGCCCATTGACGTCAATAATGACGTATG
TTCCCATAGTAACGCCAATAGGGACTTTCCATTGACGTCAATGGGTGGAGTATTTACGGTAAACTGCCCA
CTTGGCAGTACATCAAGTGTATCATATGCCAAGTACGCCCCCTATTGACGTCAATGACGGTAAATGGCCC
GCCTGGCATTATGCCCAGTACATGACCTTATGGGACTTTCCTACTTGGCAGTACATCTACGTATTAGTCA
TCGCTATTACCATGGTGATGCGGTTTTGGCAGTACATCAATGGGCGTGGATAGCGGTTTGACTCACGGGG
ATTTCCAAGTCTCCACCCCATTGACGTCAATGGGAGTTTGTTTTGGCACCAAAATCAACGGGACTTTCCA
AAATGTCGTAACAACTCCGCCCCATTGACGCAAATGGGCGGTAGGCGTGTACGGTGGGAGGTCTATATAA
GCAGAGCTCTCTGGCTAACTAGAGAACCCACTGCTTACTGGCTTATCGAAATTAATACGACTCACTATAG
GGAGACCCAAGCTCTAGCGCTACCGGTCGCCACCATGGGTAAGCCTATCCCTAACCCTCTCCTCGGTCTC
GATTCTACGCCCGGAAGCGGTAGCGGTACGATGGACGAGAAGACCACCGGCTGGGGGGGCGGCCACGTGG
TGGAGGGCCTGGCCGGCGAGCTGGAGCAGCTGCGGGCCAGGCTGGAGCACCACCCTCAGGGCCAGCGGGA
GCCCAGATCTCGAGCTATGGGCACCGCCGACCTGTGGACCGACTATCTGGGACTGGCCCATCTCGTGCGG
GCCCTGTCTGGAAAAGAGGGCCCCGAGACAAGACTGAGCCCCCAGCCTGAGCCAGAGCCCATGCTGGAAC
CCGACCAGAAGCGGAGCCTGGAAAGCTCTCCTGCCCCCGAGAGACTGTGCAGCTTCTGCAAGCACAACGG
CGAGAGCCGGGCCATCTACCAGAGCCACGTGCTGAAGGATGAGGCCGGCAGAGTGCTGTGCCCCATCCTG
AGAGACTACGTGTGCCCTCAGTGCGGCGCCACCAGAGAGAGAGCCCACACCAGAAGATTCTGCCCCCTGA
CCGGCCAGGGCTACACCAGCGTGTACAGCCACACCACCAGAAACAGCGCCGGCAAGAAACTCGTGCGGCC
CGACAAGGCCAAGACCCAGGATACCGGACACAGAAGAGGCGGCGGAGGCGGAGCTGGCTTTAGAGGCGCC
GGAAAGTCTGAGCCCAGCCCCAGCTGTAGCCCCAGCATGAGCACCTAAGAATTCTGCAGTCGACGGTACC
GCGGGCCCGGGATCCACCGGATCTAGATAACTGATCATAATCAGCCATACCACATTTGTAGAGGTTTTAC
TTGCTTTAAAAAACCTCCCACACCTCCCCCTGAACCTGAAACATAAAATGAATGCAATTGTTGTTGTTAA
CTTGTTTATTGCAGCTTATAATGGTTACAAATAAAGCAATAGCATCACAAATTTCACAAATAAAGCATTT
TTTTCACTGCATTCTAGTTGTGGTTTGTCCAAACTCATCAATGTATCTTAACGCGTAAATTGTAAGCGTT
AATATTTTGTTAAAATTCGCGTTAAATTTTTGTTAAATCAGCTCATTTTTTAACCAATAGGCCGAAATCG
GCAAAATCCCTTATAAATCAAAAGAATAGACCGAGATAGGGT
[37 nt withheld, positions 1793-1829]
AAAGAACGTGGACTCCAACGTCAAAGG
[49 nt withheld, positions 1857-1905]
T
[91 nt withheld, positions 1907-1997]
G
[124 nt withheld, positions 1999-2122]
CAGGTGGCACTTTTCGGGGAAATGTGCGCGGAACCCCTATTTGTTTATTTTTCTAAATACATTCAAATAT
GTATCCGCTCATGAGACAATAACCCTGATAAATGCTTCAATAATATTGAAAAAGGAAGAGTCCTGAGGCG
GAAAGAACCAGCTGTGGAATGTGTGTCAGTTAGGGTGTGGAAAGTCCCCAGGCTCCCCAGCAGGCAGAAG
TATGCAAAGCATGCATCTCAATTAGTCAGCAACCAGGTGTGGAAAGTCCCCAGGCTCCCCAGCAGGCAGA
AGTATGCAAAGCATGCATCTCAATTAGTCAGCAACCATAGTCCCGCCCCTAACTCCGCCCATCCCGCCCC
TAACTCCGCCCAGTTCCGCCCATTCTCCGCCCCATGGCTGACTAATTTTTTTTATTTATGCAGAGGCCGA
GGCCGCCTCGGCCTCTGAGCTATTCCAGAAGTAGTGAGGAGGCTTTTTTGGAGGCCTAGGCTTTTGCAAA
GATCGATCAAGAGACAGGATGAGGATCGTTTCGCATGATTGAACAAGATGGATTGCACGCAGGTTCTCCG
GCCGCTTGGGTGGAGAGGCTATTCGGCTATGACTGGGCACAACAGACAATCGGCTGCTCTGATGCCGCCG
TGTTCCGGCTGTCAGCGCAGGGGCGCCCGGTTCTTTTTGTCAAGACCGACCTGTCCGGTGCCCTGAATGA
ACTGCAAGACGAGGCAGCGCGGCTATCGTGGCTGGCCACGACGGGCGTTCCTTGCGCAGCTGTGCTCGAC
GTTGTCACTGAAGCGGGAAGGGACTGGCTGCTATTGGGCGAAGTGCCGGGGCAGGATCTCCTGTCATCTC
ACCTTGCTCCTGCCGAGAAAGTATCCATCATGGCTGATGCAATGCGGCGGCTGCATACGCTTGATCCGGC
TACCTGCCCATTCGACCACCAAGCGAAACATCGCATCGAGCGAGCACGTACTCGGATGGAAGCCGGTCTT
GTCGATCAGGATGATCTGGACGAAGAGCATCAGGGGCTCGCGCCAGCCGAACTGTTCGCCAGGCTCAAGG
CGAGCATGCCCGACGGCGAGGATCTCGTCGTGACCCATGGCGATGCCTGCTTGCCGAATATCATGGTGGA
AAATGGCCGCTTTTCTGGATTCATCGACTGTGGCCGGCTGGGTGTGGCGGACCGCTATCAGGACATAGCG
TTGGCTACCCGTGATATTGCTGAAGAGCTTGGCGGCGAATGGGCTGACCGCTTCCTCGTGCTTTACGGTA
TCGCCGCTCCCGATTCGCAGCGCATCGCCTTCTATCGCCTTCTTGACGAGTTCTTCTGAGCGGGACTCTG
GGGTTCGAAATGACCGACCAAGCGACGCCCAACCTGCCATCACGAGATTTCGATTCCACCGCCGCCTTCT
ATGAAAGGTTGGGCTTCGGAATCGTTTTCCGGGACGCCGGCTGGATGATCCTCCAGCGCGGGGATCTCAT
GCTGGAGTTCTTCGCCCACCCTAGGGGGAGGCTAACTGAAACACGGAAGGAGACAATACCGGAAGGAACC
CGCGCTATGACGGCAATAAAAAGACAGAATAAAACGCACGGTGTTGGGTCGTTTGTTCATAAACGCGGGG
TTCGGTCCCAGGGCTGGCACTCTGTCGATACCCCACCGAGACCCCATTGGGGCCAATACGCCCGCGTTTC
TTCCTTTTCCCCACCCCACCCCCCAAGTTCGGGTGAAGGCCCAGGGCTCGCAGCCAACGTCGGGGCGGCA
GGCCCTGCCATAGCCTCAGGTTACTCATATATACTTTAGATTGATTTAAAACTTCATTTTTAATTTAAAA
GGATCTAGGTGAAGATCCTTTTTGATAATCTCATGACCAAAATCCCTTAACGTGAGTTTTCGTTCCACTG
AGCGTCAGACCCCGTAGAAAAGATCAAAGGATCTTCTTGAGATCCTTTTTTTCTGCGCGTAATCTGCTGC
TTGCAAACAAAAAAACCACCGCTACCAGCGGTGGTTTGTTTGCCGGATCAAGAGCTACCAACTCTTTTTC
CGAAGGTAACTGGCTTCAGCAGAGCGCAGATACCAAATACTGTCCTTCTAGTGTAGCCGTAGTTAGGCCA
CCACTTCAAGAACTCTGTAGCACCGCCTACATACCTCGCTCTGCTAATCCTGTTACCAGTGGCTGCTGCC
AGTGGCGATAAGTCGTGTCTTACCGGGTTGGACTCAAGACGATAGTTACCGGATAAGGCGCAGCGGTCGG
GCTGAACGGGGGGTTCGTGCACACAGCCCAGCTTGGAGCGAACGACCTACACCGAACTGAGATACCTACA
GCGTGAGCTATGAGAAAGCGCCACGCTTCCCGAAGGGAGAAAGGCGGACAGGTATCCGGTAAGCGGCAGG
GTCGGAACAGGAGAGCGCACGAGGGAGCTTCCAGGGGGAAACGCCTGGTATCTTTATAGTCCTGTCGGGT
TTCGCCACCTCTGACTTGAGCGTCGATTTTTGTGATGCTCGTCAGGGGGGCGGAGCCTATGGAAAAACGC
CAGCAACGCGGCCTTTTTACGGTTCCTGGCCTTTTGCTGGCCTTTTGCTCACATGTTCTTTCCTGCGTTA
TCCCCTGATTCTGTGGATAACCGTATTACCGCCATGCAT
